>Addgene plasmid #184939 | pCytERM-EBFP2 | addgene full sequence | sequence record 368356 | Addgene NGS Result
TAGTTATTAATAGTAATCAATTACGGGGTCATTAGTTCATAGCCCATATATGGAGTTCCGCGTTACATAA
CTTACGGTAAATGGCCCGCCTGGCTGACCGCCCAACGACCCCCGCCCATTGACGTCAATAATGACGTATG
TTCCCATAGTAACGCCAATAGGGACTTTCCATTGACGTCAATGGGTGGAGTATTTACGGTAAACTGCCCA
CTTGGCAGTACATCAAGTGTATCATATGCCAAGTACGCCCCCTATTGACGTCAATGACGGTAAATGGCCC
GCCTGGCATTATGCCCAGTACATGACCTTATGGGACTTTCCTACTTGGCAGTACATCTACGTATTAGTCA
TCGCTATTACCATGGTGATGCGGTTTTGGCAGTACATCAATGGGCGTGGATAGCGGTTTGACTCACGGGG
ATTTCCAAGTCTCCACCCCATTGACGTCAATGGGAGTTTGTTTTGGCACCAAAATCAACGGGACTTTCCA
AAATGTCGTAACAACTCCGCCCCATTGACGCAAATGGGCGGTAGGCGTGTACGGTGGGAGGTCTATATAA
GCAGAGCTGGTTTAGTGAACCGTCAGATCCGCTAGCGCTACCGGACTCAGATCTATGGACCCTGTGGTGG
TGCTGGGGCTCTGTCTCTCCTGTTTGCTTCTCCTTTCACTCTGGAAACAGAGCTATGGGGGAGGGAAGCT
TCGAATTCTGCAGTCGACGGTACCGCGGGCCCGGGATCCACCGGTCGCCACCATGGTGAGCAAGGGCGAG
GAGCTGTTCACCGGGGTGGTGCCCATCCTGGTCGAGCTGGACGGCGACGTAAACGGCCACAAGTTCAGCG
TGAGGGGCGAGGGCGAGGGCGATGCCACCAACGGCAAGCTGACCCTGAAGTTCATCTGCACCACCGGCAA
GCTGCCCGTGCCCTGGCCCACCCTCGTGACCACCCTGAGCCACGGCGTGCAGTGCTTCGCCCGCTACCCC
GACCACATGAAGCAGCACGACTTCTTCAAGTCCGCCATGCCCGAAGGCTACGTCCAGGAGCGCACCATCT
TCTTCAAGGACGACGGCACCTACAAGACCCGCGCCGAGGTGAAGTTCGAGGGCGACACCCTGGTGAACCG
CATCGAGCTGAAGGGCGTCGACTTCAAGGAGGACGGCAACATCCTGGGGCACAAGCTGGAGTACAACTTC
AACAGCCACAACATCTATATCATGGCCGTCAAGCAGAAGAACGGCATCAAGGTGAACTTCAAGATCCGCC
ACAACGTGGAGGACGGCAGCGTGCAGCTCGCCGACCACTACCAGCAGAACACCCCCATCGGCGACGGCCC
CGTGCTGCTGCCCGACAGCCACTACCTGAGCACCCAGTCCGTGCTGAGCAAAGACCCCAACGAGAAGCGC
GATCACATGGTCCTGCTGGAGTTCCGCACCGCCGCCGGGATCACTCTCGGCATGGACGAGCTGTACAAGT
AAGCGGCCGCGACTCTAGATCATAATCAGCCATACCACATTTGTAGAGGTTTTACTTGCTTTAAAAAACC
TCCCACACCTCCCCCTGAACCTGAAACATAAAATGAATGCAATTGTTGTTGTTAACTTGTTTATTGCAGC
TTATAATGGTTACAAATAAAGCAATAGCATCACAAATTTCACAAATAAAGCATTTTTTTCACTGCATTCT
AGTTGTGGTTTGTCCAAACTCATCAATGTATCTTAAGGCGTAAATTGTAAGCGTTAATATTTTGTTAAAA
TTCGCGTTAAATTTTTGTTAAATCAGCTCATTTTTTAACCAATAGGCCGAAATCGGCAAAATCCCTTATA
AATCAAAAGAATAGACCGAGATAGGGT
[37 nt withheld, positions 1848-1884]
AAAGAACGTGGACTCCAACGTCAAAGG
[49 nt withheld, positions 1912-1960]
T
[91 nt withheld, positions 1962-2052]
G
[124 nt withheld, positions 2054-2177]
CAGGTGGCACTTTTCGGGGAAATGTGCGCGGAACCCCTATTTGTTTATTTTTCTAAATACATTCAAATAT
GTATCCGCTCATGAGACAATAACCCTGATAAATGCTTCAATAATATTGAAAAAGGAAGAGTCCTGAGGCG
GAAAGAACCAGCTGTGGAATGTGTGTCAGTTAGGGTGTGGAAAGTCCCCAGGCTCCCCAGCAGGCAGAAG
TATGCAAAGCATGCATCTCAATTAGTCAGCAACCAGGTGTGGAAAGTCCCCAGGCTCCCCAGCAGGCAGA
AGTATGCAAAGCATGCATCTCAATTAGTCAGCAACCATAGTCCCGCCCCTAACTCCGCCCATCCCGCCCC
TAACTCCGCCCAGTTCCGCCCATTCTCCGCCCCATGGCTGACTAATTTTTTTTATTTATGCAGAGGCCGA
GGCCGCCTCGGCCTCTGAGCTATTCCAGAAGTAGTGAGGAGGCTTTTTTGGAGGCCTAGGCTTTTGCAAA
GATCGATCAAGAGACAGGATGAGGATCGTTTCGCATGATTGAACAAGATGGATTGCACGCAGGTTCTCCG
GCCGCTTGGGTGGAGAGGCTATTCGGCTATGACTGGGCACAACAGACAATCGGCTGCTCTGATGCCGCCG
TGTTCCGGCTGTCAGCGCAGGGGCGCCCGGTTCTTTTTGTCAAGACCGACCTGTCCGGTGCCCTGAATGA
ACTGCAAGACGAGGCAGCGCGGCTATCGTGGCTGGCCACGACGGGCGTTCCTTGCGCAGCTGTGCTCGAC
GTTGTCACTGAAGCGGGAAGGGACTGGCTGCTATTGGGCGAAGTGCCGGGGCAGGATCTCCTGTCATCTC
ACCTTGCTCCTGCCGAGAAAGTATCCATCATGGCTGATGCAATGCGGCGGCTGCATACGCTTGATCCGGC
TACCTGCCCATTCGACCACCAAGCGAAACATCGCATCGAGCGAGCACGTACTCGGATGGAAGCCGGTCTT
GTCGATCAGGATGATCTGGACGAAGAGCATCAGGGGCTCGCGCCAGCCGAACTGTTCGCCAGGCTCAAGG
CGAGCATGCCCGACGGCGAGGATCTCGTCGTGACCCATGGCGATGCCTGCTTGCCGAATATCATGGTGGA
AAATGGCCGCTTTTCTGGATTCATCGACTGTGGCCGGCTGGGTGTGGCGGACCGCTATCAGGACATAGCG
TTGGCTACCCGTGATATTGCTGAAGAGCTTGGCGGCGAATGGGCTGACCGCTTCCTCGTGCTTTACGGTA
TCGCCGCTCCCGATTCGCAGCGCATCGCCTTCTATCGCCTTCTTGACGAGTTCTTCTGAGCGGGACTCTG
GGGTTCGAAATGACCGACCAAGCGACGCCCAACCTGCCATCACGAGATTTCGATTCCACCGCCGCCTTCT
ATGAAAGGTTGGGCTTCGGAATCGTTTTCCGGGACGCCGGCTGGATGATCCTCCAGCGCGGGGATCTCAT
GCTGGAGTTCTTCGCCCACCCTAGGGGGAGGCTAACTGAAACACGGAAGGAGACAATACCGGAAGGAACC
CGCGCTATGACGGCAATAAAAAGACAGAATAAAACGCACGGTGTTGGGTCGTTTGTTCATAAACGCGGGG
TTCGGTCCCAGGGCTGGCACTCTGTCGATACCCCACCGAGACCCCATTGGGGCCAATACGCCCGCGTTTC
TTCCTTTTCCCCACCCCACCCCCCAAGTTCGGGTGAAGGCCCAGGGCTCGCAGCCAACGTCGGGGCGGCA
GGCCCTGCCATAGCCTCAGGTTACTCATATATACTTTAGATTGATTTAAAACTTCATTTTTAATTTAAAA
GGATCTAGGTGAAGATCCTTTTTGATAATCTCATGACCAAAATCCCTTAACGTGAGTTTTCGTTCCACTG
AGCGTCAGACCCCGTAGAAAAGATCAAAGGATCTTCTTGAGATCCTTTTTTTCTGCGCGTAATCTGCTGC
TTGCAAACAAAAAAACCACCGCTACCAGCGGTGGTTTGTTTGCCGGATCAAGAGCTACCAACTCTTTTTC
CGAAGGTAACTGGCTTCAGCAGAGCGCAGATACCAAATACTGTTCTTCTAGTGTAGCCGTAGTTAGGCCA
CCACTTCAAGAACTCTGTAGCACCGCCTACATACCTCGCTCTGCTAATCCTGTTACCAGTGGCTGCTGCC
AGTGGCGATAAGTCGTGTCTTACCGGGTTGGACTCAAGACGATAGTTACCGGATAAGGCGCAGCGGTCGG
GCTGAACGGGGGGTTCGTGCACACAGCCCAGCTTGGAGCGAACGACCTACACCGAACTGAGATACCTACA
GCGTGAGCTATGAGAAAGCGCCACGCTTCCCGAAGGGAGAAAGGCGGACAGGTATCCGGTAAGCGGCAGG
GTCGGAACAGGAGAGCGCACGAGGGAGCTTCCAGGGGGAAACGCCTGGTATCTTTATAGTCCTGTCGGGT
TTCGCCACCTCTGACTTGAGCGTCGATTTTTGTGATGCTCGTCAGGGGGGCGGAGCCTATGGAAAAACGC
CAGCAACGCGGCCTTTTTACGGTTCCTGGCCTTTTGCTGGCCTTTTGCTCACATGTTCTTTCCTGCGTTA
TCCCCTGATTCTGTGGATAACCGTATTACCGCCATGCAT
Features (pLannotate 1.2.2; 16 found; start..end, strand, type, name):
     61..364     +  enhancer       CMV enhancer: human cytomegalovirus immediate early enhancer
    365..568     +  promoter       CMV promoter: human cytomegalovirus (CMV) immediate early promoter
    591..614     +  misc_feature   MCS (fragment): multiple cloning site
    615..701     +  CDS            CYP2C1 (fragment): CP2C1_RABIT - Experimental evidence at protein level: Swiss-Prot protein existence level 1. Cytochromes P450 are a group of heme-thiolate monooxygenases. In liver microsomes, this enzyme is involved in an NADPH-dependent electron transport pathway. It oxidizes a variety of structurally unrelated compounds, including steroids, fatty acids, and xenobiotics. From Oryctolagus cuniculus (Rabbit).
    696..739     +  misc_feature   MCS (fragment): multiple cloning site
    753..1472    +  CDS            EBFP2: enhanced blue variant of GFP (Ai et al., 2007) mammalian codon-optimized
   1488..1571    +  CDS            large T antigen (fragment): large T antigen from SV40 (simian virus 40)
   1594..1715    +  polyA_signal   SV40 poly(A) signal: SV40 polyadenylation signal
   1749..2177    -  rep_origin     f1 ori (sequence partly withheld): f1 bacteriophage origin of replication; arrow indicates direction of (+) strand synthesis
   2204..2308    +  promoter       AmpR promoter: bla
   2310..2667    +  promoter       SV40 promoter: SV40 enhancer and early promoter
   2702..3496    +  CDS            NeoR/KanR: aminoglycoside phosphotransferase from Tn5; aph(3')-II (or nptII); confers resistance to neomycin, kanamycin, and G418 (Geneticin®)
   3517..3669    +  CDS            ble (fragment): BLE_KLEPN - Experimental evidence at protein level: Swiss-Prot protein existence level 1. Binding protein with a strong affinity to the bleomycin family of antibiotics. Binds to CL990; an antimitotic-antibiotic compound. From Klebsiella pneumoniae.
   3728..3775    +  polyA_signal   HSV TK poly(A) signal: herpes simplex virus thymidine kinase polyadenylation signal (Cole and Stacy, 1985)
   3866..3882    -  polyA_signal   bGH poly(A) signal (fragment): bovine growth hormone polyadenylation signal
   4104..4692    +  rep_origin     ori: high-copy-number ColE1/pMB1/pBR322/pUC origin of replication
