[The description below was written by a language model from this plasmid's Addgene catalogue record and pLannotate feature annotations shown in this document.]
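Description:
pCytERM-EBFP2 is a 4.8 kb mammalian expression plasmid built on the pN1 backbone, in which a fusion partner sits upstream of a C-terminal fluorescent protein. It is propagated in E. coli from a high-copy ColE1/pUC-type origin and also carries an f1 bacteriophage origin. A single Tn5 aminoglycoside phosphotransferase (NeoR/KanR) gene provides both selections. It is driven by a bacterial bla-type promoter for kanamycin resistance in bacteria and by the SV40 enhancer/early promoter for G418 selection in mammalian cells, and it ends at the HSV TK polyadenylation signal. The short ble, bGH poly(A) and SV40 large T antigen matches in the automated annotation are fragmentary hits, consistent with backbone remnants rather than functional elements.

The payload is an 858 bp synthetic CytERM-EBFP2 fusion under the human CMV immediate-early enhancer and promoter, terminated by the SV40 poly(A) signal. CytERM is a short N-terminal fragment of cytochrome P450, annotated as rabbit CYP2C1. It acts as an endoplasmic reticulum membrane anchor, leaving the attached protein facing the cytoplasm. It is joined through residual multiple-cloning-site sequence to EBFP2, a mammalian codon-optimized enhanced blue variant of GFP.

The stated purpose is ER visualization and the OSER (organized smooth ER) assay. In this assay, a fluorescent protein tethered to the ER surface shows its tendency to oligomerize by reorganizing the ER into stacked whorl structures, whereas a monomeric protein leaves the reticular network intact. The plasmid comes from work on blue fluorescent protein optimization. There it probably served as an EBFP2 benchmark for monomeric behaviour, although the record does not say so.
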