Addgene plasmid #184939: pCytERM-EBFP2
Purpose: ER Visualization (OSER assay) Expresses EBFP2 in fusion with N-terminal part of p450
Depositing lab: Kiryl Piatkevich. Publication: Dual-expression system for blue fluorescent protein optimization. Papadaki S, Wang X, Wang Y, Zhang H, Jia S, Liu S, Yang M, Zhang D, Jia JM, Koster RW, Namikawa K, Piatkevich KD. Sci Rep. 2022 Jun 17;12(1):10190. doi: 10.1038/s41598-022-13214-0. PubMed 35715437.
Backbone
  Vector backbone: pN1
  Backbone size w/o insert (bp): 3948
  Total vector size (bp): 4806
  Vector type: Mammalian Expression
  Selectable markers: Neomycin (select with G418)
Growth in bacteria
  Bacterial resistance: Kanamycin, 50 μg/mL
  Growth temperature: 37°C
  Growth strain: DH5alpha
  Copy number: High Copy
Gene/Insert
  Gene/Insert name: CytERM-EBFP2
  Species: Synthetic
  Insert size (bp): 858
  GenBank ID: NM_001171120.1
  Promoter: CMV
  Cloning method: Gibson Cloning
  Sequencing primers: 5′ CGGGCCCGGGATCCACCGGTCgccaccatggtgagcaagggcgag; 3′ GATTATGATCTAGAGTCGCGGCCGCttacttgtacagctcgtccatgcc
Terms and licenses: Academic/Nonprofit Terms; Industry Terms: Not Available to Industry
How to cite: pCytERM-EBFP2 was a gift from Kiryl Piatkevich (Addgene plasmid # 184939 ; http://n2t.net/addgene:184939 ; RRID:Addgene_184939)
